Addgene plasmid #17429: pEF-ENTR C (709-1)
Purpose: (Empty Backbone) Gateway entry vector with EF1-a promoter, V5-His C-term, frame C
Depositing lab: Eric Campeau & Paul Kaufman. Depositing organization: University of Massachusetts, Worcester. Publication: A versatile viral system for expression and depletion of proteins in mammalian cells. Campeau E, Ruhl VE, Rodier F, Smith CL, Rahmberg BL, Fuss JO, Campisi J, Yaswen P, Cooper PK, Kaufman PD.. PLoS One. 2009 Aug 6;4(8):e6529. 10.1371/journal.pone.0006529 PubMed 19657394.
Backbone
  Vector backbone: pENTR1A
  Backbone manufacturer: Invitrogen
  Backbone size (bp): 3794
  Vector type: Mammalian Expression ; Entry vector
Growth in bacteria
  Bacterial resistance: Kanamycin, 50 μg/mL
  Growth temperature: 37°C
  Growth strain: DH5alpha
  Growth instructions: TOP10F', 37oC
  Copy number: High Copy
Gene/Insert
  Gene/Insert name: None
  Cloning method: Restriction Enzyme
  Sequencing primers: 5′ ENTRforw; 3′ ENTRrev
Terms and licenses: Academic/Nonprofit Terms; Industry Terms: Not Available to Industry
How to cite: pEF-ENTR C (709-1) was a gift from Eric Campeau & Paul Kaufman (Addgene plasmid # 17429 ; http://n2t.net/addgene:17429 ; RRID:Addgene_17429)
