[The description below was written by a language model from this plasmid's Addgene catalogue record and pLannotate feature annotations shown in this document.]
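Description:
pEF-ENTR C (709-1) is an empty Gateway entry vector built on the Invitrogen pENTR1A backbone and intended as a shuttle for assembling mammalian expression cassettes. It is maintained in E. coli as a high-copy plasmid through a ColE1/pUC-type origin and selected with kanamycin via the aph(3')-Ia resistance gene. The rrnB T1 and T2 terminators sit upstream of the recombination cassette, where they insulate it from read-through transcription originating in the backbone.

The functional region lies between the attL1 and attL2 sites. It contains the strong constitutive human EF-1α promoter, followed by a T7 promoter, then a cloning region and a C-terminal V5 epitope. The catalogue describes the tag as V5-His; the automated annotation picks up only the V5 portion, so the His segment is stated by the depositor rather than shown in the feature table. No insert is present. A gene of interest is introduced by restriction cloning downstream of the promoter, and the "C" designation indicates one of a set of reading-frame variants that let the open reading frame be joined in frame to the tag.

Because the promoter is inside the att sites, an LR Clonase reaction transfers the whole promoter–gene–tag unit into a promoterless destination vector. According to the associated publication title, this belongs to a viral system for protein expression and depletion in mammalian cells. The short fragments annotated as CMV enhancer, SV40 small t antigen and RSF origin are partial matches, probably vestigial or spurious rather than functional elements. The annotated sequence is 3,768 nt, slightly shorter than the 3,794 bp listed in the catalogue.
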