Features (pLannotate 1.2.2; 12 found; start..end, strand, type, name):
      1..46      +  rep_origin     RSF ori (fragment): Plasmids containing the RSF 1030 origin of replication can be propagated in E. coli cells that contain additional plasmids with compatible origins.
    106..149     -  terminator     rrnB T1 terminator: Escherichia coli rrnB; transcription terminator T1 from the E. coli rrnB gene
    281..308     +  terminator     rrnB T2 terminator: transcription terminator T2 from the E. coli rrnB gene
    358..457     +  protein_bind   attL1: mutant version of attL; recombination site for the Gateway® LR reaction LR Clonase™
    472..490     +  enhancer       CMV enhancer (fragment): human cytomegalovirus immediate early enhancer
    515..581     +  CDS            small t antigen (fragment): SV40 (simian virus 40) small t antigen
    588..1766    +  promoter       EF-1α promoter: strong constitutive promoter for human elongation factor EF-1α
   1783..1801    +  promoter       T7 promoter: promoter for bacteriophage T7 RNA polymerase
   1916..1957    +  CDS            V5 tag: epitope tag from simian virus 5
   1998..2097    -  protein_bind   attL2: mutant version of attL; recombination site for the Gateway® LR reaction LR Clonase™
   2220..3029    +  CDS            KanR: aminoglycoside phosphotransferase; aph(3')-Ia; confers resistance to kanamycin in bacteria or G418 (Geneticin®) in eukaryotes
   3119..3707    +  rep_origin     ori: high-copy-number ColE1/pMB1/pBR322/pUC origin of replication
>Addgene plasmid #17429 | pEF-ENTR C (709-1) | depositor full sequence | sequence record 8604 | Author sequence
CTTTCCTGCGTTATCCCCTGATTCTGTGGATAACCGTATTACCGCTAGCATGGATCTCGGGGACGTCTAA
CTACTAAGCGAGAGTAGGGAACTGCCAGGCATCAAATAAAACGAAAGGCTCAGTCGGAAGACTGGGCCTT
TCGTTTTATCTGTTGTTTGTCGGTGAACGCTCTCCTGAGTAGGACAAATCCGCCGGGAGCGGATTTGAAC
GTTGTGAAGCAACGGCCCGGAGGGTGGCGGGCAGGACGCCCGCCATAAACTGCCAGGCATCAAACTAAGC
AGAAGGCCATCCTGACGGATGGCCTTTTTGCGTTTCTACAAACTCTTCCTGTTAGTTAGTTACTTAAGCT
CGGGCCCCAAATAATGATTTTATTTTGACTGATAGTGACCTGTTCGTTGCAACAAATTGATAAGCAATGC
TTTTTTATAATGCCAACTTTGTACAAAAAAGCAGGCTCCACCATGGGAACCGACATTGATTATTGACTAG
GCTTTTGCAAAAAGCTTTGCAAAGATGGATAAAGTTTTAAACAGAGAGGAATCTTTGCAGCTAATGGACC
TTCTAGGTCTTGAAAGGAGTGGGAATTGGCTCCGGTGCCCGTCAGTGGGCAGAGCGCACATCGCCCACAG
TCCCCGAGAAGTTGGGGGGAGGGGTCGGCAATTGAACCGGTGCCTAGAGAAGGTGGCGCGGGGTAAACTG
GGAAAGTGATGTCGTGTACTGGCTCCGCCTTTTTCCCGAGGGTGGGGGAGAACCGTATATAAGTGCAGTA
GTCGCCGTGAACGTTCTTTTTCGCAACGGGTTTGCCGCCAGAACACAGGTAAGTGCCGTGTGTGGTTCCC
GCGGGCCTGGCCTCTTTACGGGTTATGGCCCTTGCGTGCCTTGAATTACTTCCACCTGGCTGCAGTACGT
GATTCTTGATCCCGAGCTTCGGGTTGGAAGTGGGTGGGAGAGTTCGAGGCCTTGCGCTTAAGGAGCCCCT
TCGCCTCGTGCTTGAGTTGAGGCCTGGCCTGGGCGCTGGGGCCGCCGCGTGCGAATCTGGTGGCACCTTC
GCGCCTGTCTCGCTGCTTTCGATAAGTCTCTAGCCATTTAAAATTTTTGATGACCTGCTGCGACGCTTTT
TTTCTGGCAAGATAGTCTTGTAAATGCGGGCCAAGATCTGCACACTGGTATTTCGGTTTTTGGGGCCGCG
GGCGGCGACGGGGCCCGTGCGTCCCAGCGCACATGTTCGGCGAGGCGGGGCCTGCGAGCGCGGCCACCGA
GAATCGGACGGGGGTAGTCTCAAGCTGGCCGGCCTGCTCTGGTGCCTGGCCTCGCGCCGCCGTGTATCGC
CCCGCCCTGGGCGGCAAGGCTGGCCCGGTCGGCACCAGTTGCGTGAGCGGAAAGATGGCCGCTTCCCGGC
CCTGCTGCAGGGAGCTCAAAATGGAGGACGCGGCGCTCGGGAGAGCGGGCGGGTGAGTCACCCACACAAA
GGAAAAGGGCCTTTCCGTCCTCAGCCGTCGCTTCATGTGACTCCACGGAGTACCGGGCGCCGTCCAGGCA
CCTCGATTAGTTCTCGAGCTTTTGGAGTACGTCGTCTTTAGGTTGGGGGGAGGGGTTTTATGCGATGGAG
TTTCCCCACACTGAGTGGGTGGAGACTGAAGTTAGGCCAGCTTGGCACTTGATGTAATTCTCCTTGGAAT
TTGCCCTTTTTGAGTTTGGATCTTGGTTCATTCTCAAGCCTCAGACAGTGGTTCAAAGTTTTTTTCTTCC
ATTTCAGGTGTCGTGAGGAATTAGCTTGGTACTAATACGACTCACTATAGGGAGACCCAAGCTGGCTAGG
TAAGCTTGGTACCGAGCTCGGATCCACTAGTCCAGTGTGGTGGAATTCTGCAGATATCCAGCACAGTGGC
GGCCGCTCGAGGTCACCCATTCGAAGGTAAGCCTATCCCTAACCCTCTCCTCGGTCTCGATTCTACGCGT
ACCGGTCATCATCACCATCACCATTGAGTTTATCTAGACCCAGCTTTCTTGTACAAAGTTGGCATTATAA
GAAAGCATTGCTTATCAATTTGTTGCAACGAACAGGTCACTATCAGTCAAAATAAAATCATTATTTGCCA
TCCAGCTGCAGCTCTGGCCCGTGTCTCAAAATCTCTGATGTTACATTGCACAAGATAAAAATATATCATC
ATGAACAATAAAACTGTCTGCTTACATAAACAGTAATACAAGGGGTGTTATGAGCCATATTCAACGGGAA
ACGTCGAGGCCGCGATTAAATTCCAACATGGATGCTGATTTATATGGGTATAAATGGGCTCGCGATAATG
TCGGGCAATCAGGTGCGACAATCTATCGCTTGTATGGGAAGCCCGATGCGCCAGAGTTGTTTCTGAAACA
TGGCAAAGGTAGCGTTGCCAATGATGTTACAGATGAGATGGTCAGACTAAACTGGCTGACGGAATTTATG
CCTCTTCCGACCATCAAGCATTTTATCCGTACTCCTGGTGATGCATGGTTACTCACCACTGCGATCCCCG
GAAAAACAGCATTCCAGGTATTAGAAGAATATCCTGATTCAGGTGAAAATATTGTTGATGCGCTGGCAGT
GTTCCTGCGCCGGTTGCATTCGATTCCTGTTTGTAATTGTCCTTTTAACAGCGATCGCGTATTTCGTCTC
GCTCAGGCGCAATCACGAATGAATAACGGTTTGGTTGATGCGAGTGATTTTGATGACGAGCGTAATGGCT
GGCCTGTTGAACAAGTCTGGAAAGAAATGCATAAACTTTTGCCATTCTCACCGGATTCAGTCGTCACTCA
TGGTGATTTCTCACTTGATAACCTTATTTTTGACGAGGGGAAATTAATAGGTTGTATTGATGTTGGACGA
GTCGGAATCGCAGACCGATACCAGGATCTTGCCATCCTATGGAACTGCCTCGGTGAGTTTTCTCCTTCAT
TACAGAAACGGCTTTTTCAAAAATATGGTATTGATAATCCTGATATGAATAAATTGCAGTTTCATTTGAT
GCTCGATGAGTTTTTCTAATCAGAATTGGTTAATTGGTTGTAACATTATTCAGATTGGGCCCCGTTCCAC
TGAGCGTCAGACCCCGTAGAAAAGATCAAAGGATCTTCTTGAGATCCTTTTTTTCTGCGCGTAATCTGCT
GCTTGCAAACAAAAAAACCACCGCTACCAGCGGTGGTTTGTTTGCCGGATCAAGAGCTACCAACTCTTTT
TCCGAAGGTAACTGGCTTCAGCAGAGCGCAGATACCAAATACTGTTCTTCTAGTGTAGCCGTAGTTAGGC
CACCACTTCAAGAACTCTGTAGCACCGCCTACATACCTCGCTCTGCTAATCCTGTTACCAGTGGCTGCTG
CCAGTGGCGATAAGTCGTGTCTTACCGGGTTGGACTCAAGACGATAGTTACCGGATAAGGCGCAGCGGTC
GGGCTGAACGGGGGGTTCGTGCACACAGCCCAGCTTGGAGCGAACGACCTACACCGAACTGAGATACCTA
CAGCGTGAGCTATGAGAAAGCGCCACGCTTCCCGAAGGGAGAAAGGCGGACAGGTATCCGGTAAGCGGCA
GGGTCGGAACAGGAGAGCGCACGAGGGAGCTTCCAGGGGGAAACGCCTGGTATCTTTATAGTCCTGTCGG
GTTTCGCCACCTCTGACTTGAGCGTCGATTTTTGTGATGCTCGTCAGGGGGGCGGAGCCTATGGAAAAAC
GCCAGCAACGCGGCCTTTTTACGGTTCCTGGCCTTTTGCTGGCCTTTTGCTCACATGT
