>Addgene plasmid #17429 | pEF-ENTR C (709-1) | addgene partial sequence | sequence record 25910 | 17429 with EF1a-Fwd
TAGCTTGGTACTAATACGACTCACTATAGGGAGACCCAAGCTGGCTAGGTAAGCTTGGTACCGAGCTCGG
ATCCACTAGTCCAGTGTGGTGGAATTCTGCAGATATCCAGCACAGTGGCGGCCGCTCGAGGTCACCCATT
CGAAGGTAAGCCTATCCCTAACCCTCTCCTCGGTCTCGATTCTACGCGTACCGGTCATCATCACCATCAC
CATTGAGTTTATCTAGACCCAGCTTTCTTGTACAAAGTTGGCATTATAAGAAAGCATTGCTTATCAATTT
GTTGCAACGAACAGGTCACTATCAGTCAAAATAAAATCATTATTTGCCATCCAGCTGCAGCTCTGGCCCG
TGTCTCAAAATCTCTGATGTTACATTGCACAAGATAAAAATATATCATCATGAACAATAAAACTGTCTGC
TTACATAAACAGTAATACAAGGGGTGTTATGAGCCATATTCAACGGGAAACGTCGAGGCCGCGATTAAAT
TCCAACATGGATGCTGATTTATATGGGTATAAATGGGCTCGCGATAATGTCGGGCAATCAGGTGCGACAA
TCTATCGCTTGTATGGGAAGCCCGATGCGCCAGAGTTGTTTCTGAAACATGGCAAAGGTAGCGTTGCCAA
TGATGTTACAGATGAGATGGTCAGACTAAACTGGCTGACGG
